>Addgene plasmid #168542 | pDONR223 SARS-CoV-1 N_nostop | addgene full sequence | sequence record 333159 | Addgene NGS Result
GTAAAACGACGGCCAGTCTTAAGCTCGGGCCCCAAATAATGATTTTATTTTGACTGATAGTGACCTGTTC
GTTGCAACAAATTGATGAGCAATGCTTTTTTATAATGCCAACTTTGTACAAAAAAGTTGGCATGTCTGAT
AATGGACCCCAATCAAACCAACGTAGTGCCCCCCGCATTACATTTGGTGGACCCACAGATTCAACTGACA
ATAACCAGAATGGAGGACGCAATGGGGCAAGGCCAAAACAGCGCCGACCCCAAGGTTTACCCAATAATAC
TGCGTCTTGGTTCACAGCTCTCACTCAGCATGGCAAGGAGGAACTTAGATTCCCTCGAGGCCAGGGCGTT
CCAATCAACACCAATAGTGGTCCAGATGACCAAATTGGCTACTACCGAAGAGCTACCCGACGAGTTCGTG
GTGGTGACGGCAAAATGAAAGAGCTCAGCCCCAGATGGTACTTCTATTACCTAGGAACTGGCCCAGAAGC
TTCACTTCCCTACGGCGCTAACAAAGAAGGCATCGTATGGGTTGCAACTGAGGGAGCCTTGAATACACCC
AAAGACCACATTGGCACCCGCAATCCTAATAACAATGCTGCCACCGTGCTACAACTTCCTCAAGGAACAA
CATTGCCAAAAGGCTTCTACGCAGAGGGAAGCAGAGGCGGCAGTCAAGCCTCTTCTCGCTCCTCATCACG
TAGTCGCGGTAATTCAAGAAATTCAACTCCTGGCAGCAGTAGGGGAAATTCTCCTGCTCGAATGGCTAGC
GGAGGTGGTGAAACTGCCCTCGCGCTATTGCTGCTAGACAGATTGAACCAGCTTGAGAGCAAAGTTTCTG
GTAAAGGCCAACAACAACAAGGCCAAACTGTCACTAAGAAATCTGCTGCTGAGGCATCTAAAAAGCCTCG
CCAAAAACGTACTGCCACAAAACAGTACAACGTCACTCAAGCATTTGGGAGACGTGGTCCAGAACAAACC
CAAGGAAATTTCGGGGACCAAGACCTAATCAGACAAGGAACTGATTACAAACATTGGCCGCAAATTGCAC
AATTTGCTCCAAGTGCCTCTGCATTCTTTGGAATGTCACGCATTGGCATGGAAGTCACACCTTCGGGAAC
ATGGCTGACTTATCATGGAGCCATTAAATTGGATGACAAAGATCCACAATTCAAAGACAACGTCATACTG
CTGAACAAGCACATTGACGCATACAAAACATTCCCACCAACAGAGCCTAAAAAGGACAAAAAGAAAAAGA
CTGATGAAGCTCAGCCTTTGCCGCAGAGACAAAAGAAGCAGCCCACTGTGACTCTTCTTCCTGCGGCTGA
CATGGATGATTTCTCCAGACAACTTCAAAATTCCATGAGTGGAGCTTCTGCTGATTCAACTCAGGCATAC
CCAACTTTCTTGTACAAAGTTGGCATTATAAGAAAGCATTGCTTATCAATTTGTTGCAACGAACAGGTCA
CTATCAGTCAAAATAAAATCATTATTTGCCATCCAGCTGATATCCCCTATAGTGAGTCGTATTACATGGT
CATAGCTGTTTCCTGGCAGCTCTGGCCCGTGTCTCAAAATCTCTGATGTTACATTGCACAAGATAAAAAT
ATATCATCATGCCTCCTCTAGACCAGCCAGGACAGAAATGCCTCGACTTCGCTGCTACCCAAGGTTGCCG
GGTGACGCACACCGTGGAAACGGATGAAGGCACGAACCCAGTGGACATAAGCCTGTTCGGTTCGTAAGCT
GTAATGCAAGTAGCGTATGCGCTCACGCAACTGGTCCAGAACCTTGACCGAACGCAGCGGTGGTAACGGC
GCAGTGGCGGTTTTCATGGCTTGTTATGACTGTTTTTTTGGGGTACAGTCTATGCCTCGGGCATCCAAGC
AGCAAGCGCGTTACGCCGTGGGTCGATGTTTGATGTTATGGAGCAGCAACGATGTTACGCAGCAGGGCAG
TCGCCCTAAAACAAAGTTAAACATTATGAGGGAAGCGGTGATCGCCGAAGTATCGACTCAACTATCAGAG
GTAGTTGGCGTCATCGAGCGCCATCTCGAACCGACGTTGCTGGCCGTACATTTGTACGGCTCCGCAGTGG
ATGGCGGCCTGAAGCCACACAGTGATATTGATTTGCTGGTTACGGTGACCGTAAGGCTTGATGAAACAAC
GCGGCGAGCTTTGATCAACGACCTTTTGGAAACTTCGGCTTCCCCTGGAGAGAGCGAGATTCTCCGCGCT
GTAGAAGTCACCATTGTTGTGCACGACGACATCATTCCGTGGCGTTATCCAGCTAAGCGCGAACTGCAAT
TTGGAGAATGGCAGCGCAATGACATTCTTGCAGGTATCTTCGAGCCAGCCACGATCGACATTGATCTGGC
TATCTTGCTGACAAAAGCAAGAGAACATAGCGTTGCCTTGGTAGGTCCAGCGGCGGAGGAACTCTTTGAT
CCGGTTCCTGAACAGGATCTATTTGAGGCGCTAAATGAAACCTTAACGCTATGGAACTCGCCGCCCGACT
GGGCTGGCGATGAGCGAAATGTAGTGCTTACGTTGTCCCGCATTTGGTACAGCGCAGTAACCGGCAAAAT
CGCGCCGAAGGATGTCGCTGCCGACTGGGCAATGGAGCGCCTGCCGGCCCAGTATCAGCCCGTCATACTT
GAAGCTAGACAGGCTTATCTTGGACAAGAAGAAGATCGCTTGGCCTCGCGCGCAGATCAGTTGGAAGAAT
TTGTCCACTACGTGAAAGGCGAGATCACCAAGGTAGTCGGCAAATAACCCTCGAGCCACCCATGACCAAA
ATCCCTTAACGTGAGTTACGCGTCGTTCCACTGAGCGTCAGACCCCGTAGAAAAGATCAAAGGATCTTCT
TGAGATCCTTTTTTTCTGCGCGTAATCTGCTGCTTGCAAACAAAAAAACCACCGCTACCAGCGGTGGTTT
GTTTGCCGGATCAAGAGCTACCAACTCTTTTTCCGAAGGTAACTGGCTTCAGCAGAGCGCAGATACCAAA
TACTGTTCTTCTAGTGTAGCCGTAGTTAGGCCACCACTTCAAGAACTCTGTAGCACCGCCTACATACCTC
GCTCTGCTAATCCTGTTACCAGTGGCTGCTGCCAGTGGCGATAAGTCGTGTCTTACCGGGTTGGACTCAA
GACGATAGTTACCGGATAAGGCGCAGCGGTCGGGCTGAACGGGGGGTTCGTGCACACAGCCCAGCTTGGA
GCGAACGACCTACACCGAACTGAGATACCTACAGCGTGAGCTATGAGAAAGCGCCACGCTTCCCGAAGGG
AGAAAGGCGGACAGGTATCCGGTAAGCGGCAGGGTCGGAACAGGAGAGCGCACGAGGGAGCTTCCAGGGG
GAAACGCCTGGTATCTTTATAGTCCTGTCGGGTTTCGCCACCTCTGACTTGAGCGTCGATTTTTGTGATG
CTCGTCAGGGGGGCGGAGCCTATGGAAAAACGCCAGCAACGCGGCCTTTTTACGGTTCCTGGCCTTTTGC
TGGCCTTTTGCTCACATGTTCTTTCCTGCGTTATCCCCTGATTCTGTGGATAACCGTATTACCGCCTTTG
AGTGAGCTGATACCGCTCGCCGCAGCCGAACGACCGAGCGCAGCGAGTCAGTGAGCGAGGAAGCGGAAGA
GCGCCCAATACGCAAACCGCCTCTCCCCGCGCGTTGGCCGATTCATTAATGCAGCTGGCACGACAGGTTT
CCCGACTGGAAAGCGGGCAGTGAGCGCAACGCAATTAATACGCGTACCGCTAGCCAGGAAGAGTTTGTAG
AAACGCAAAAAGGCCATCCGTCAGGATGGCCTTCTGCTTAGTTTGATGCCTGGCAGTTTATGGCGGGCGT
CCTGCCCGCCACCCTCCGGGCCGTTGCTTCACAACGTTCAAATCCGCTCCCGGCGGATTTGTCCTACTCA
GGAGAGCGTTCACCGACAAACAACAGATAAAACGAAAGGCCCAGTCTTCCGACTGAGCCTTTCGTTTTAT
TTGATGCCTGGCAGTTCCCTACTCTCGCGTTAACGCTAGCATGGATGTTTTCCCAGTCACGACGTT
Features (pLannotate 1.2.2; 12 found; start..end, strand, type, name):
     34..129     +  protein_bind   attL3: mutant version of attL; recombination site for the Gateway® LR reaction LR Clonase™
    132..1397    +  CDS            N: NCAP_SARS - Experimental evidence at protein level: Swiss-Prot protein existence level 1. Packages the positive strand viral genome RNA into a helical ribonucleocapsid (RNP) and plays a fundamental role during virion assembly through its interactions with the viral genome and membrane protein M. Plays an important role in enhancing the efficiency of subgenomic viral RNA transcription as well as viral replication (PubMed:17210170). May modulate transforming growth factor-beta signaling by binding host SMAD3 (PubMed:18055455). From Severe acute respiratory syndrome coronavirus (SARS-CoV).
   1399..1498    -  protein_bind   attL2: mutant version of attL; recombination site for the Gateway® LR reaction LR Clonase™
   1516..1534    -  promoter       T7 promoter: promoter for bacteriophage T7 RNA polymerase
   1724..1747    +  promoter       Pc promoter (fragment): intI1 (promoter lies within the coding sequence); class 1 integron promoter
   1923..1979    +  CDS            GmR (fragment): gentamycin acetyltransferase; aacC1; confers resistance to gentamycin
   1986..2777    +  CDS            SmR: aminoglycoside adenylyltransferase (Murphy, 1985); aadA; confers resistance to spectinomycin and streptomycin
   2870..3458    +  rep_origin     ori: high-copy-number ColE1/pMB1/pBR322/pUC origin of replication
   3641..3733    +  CDS            lacI (fragment): lac repressor; lacI; The lac repressor binds to the lac operator to inhibit transcription in E. coli. This inhibition can be relieved by adding lactose or isopropyl-β-D-thiogalactopyranoside (IPTG).
   3788..3815    -  terminator     rrnB T2 terminator: transcription terminator T2 from the E. coli rrnB gene
   3947..3990    +  terminator     rrnB T1 terminator: Escherichia coli rrnB; transcription terminator T1 from the E. coli rrnB gene
   4037..17      -  CDS            lacZα (fragment) (across the origin): LacZα fragment of β-galactosidase; lacZ fragment
