[The description below was written by a language model from this plasmid's Addgene catalogue record and pLannotate feature annotations shown in this document.]
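Description:
pDONR223 SARS-CoV-1 N_nostop is a Gateway Entry clone built on the pDONR223 donor backbone, carrying the nucleocapsid (N, ORF9a) coding sequence of SARS-CoV-1. It is a bacterial cloning plasmid rather than an expression vector. It replicates in E. coli from a high-copy ColE1/pUC-type origin and is selected with spectinomycin through the aadA aminoglycoside adenylyltransferase gene (SmR). This gene sits downstream of a class 1 integron Pc promoter fragment and a short remnant of a gentamicin resistance gene. The sequenced plasmid is 4,056 nt. That is smaller than the listed 5,005 bp empty backbone, as expected when the donor vector's counter-selection cassette is replaced by the insert during Gateway cloning.

The 1,266 bp N open reading frame is flanked by two attL-type recombination sites. The automated annotation labels the upstream one attL3 and the downstream one attL2. These sites allow the insert to be moved into attR-containing Destination vectors by an LR Clonase reaction. As the "nostop" name indicates, the ORF lacks its native stop codon, so it can be fused in frame to C-terminal tags or reporter domains supplied by the Destination vector. No promoter is positioned to drive the ORF in sense. A T7 promoter lies beyond the downstream attL site on the opposite strand, and rrnB T1 and T2 terminators upstream insulate the cloning site from read-through transcription. Small lacI and lacZα fragments are backbone remnants. M13 forward and reverse priming sites flank the insert for sequence verification.

The encoded protein packages the viral RNA genome into the ribonucleocapsid and contributes to virion assembly and viral RNA synthesis. The clone belongs to a collection of human coronavirus coding sequences intended for flexible transfer into diverse expression and assay vectors.
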