Addgene plasmid #168542: pDONR223 SARS-CoV-1 N_nostop
Purpose: Gateway-compatible Entry vector
Depositing lab: Fritz Roth. Depositing organization: Sinai Health System. Publication: A resource of human coronavirus protein-coding sequences in a flexible, multipurpose Gateway Entry clone collection. Weller B, Lin CW, Pogoutse O, Sauer M, Marin-de la Rosa N, Strobel A, Young V, Knapp JJ, Rayhan A, Falter C, Kim DK, Roth FP, Falter-Braun P. G3 (Bethesda). 2023 Jul 5;13(7):jkad105. doi: 10.1093/g3journal/jkad105. PubMed 37267226.
Backbone
  Vector backbone: pDONR223
  Backbone manufacturer: Rual et al, Genome Res. 14:2128-2135, 2004.
  Backbone size w/o insert (bp): 5005
  Vector type: Other
Growth in bacteria
  Bacterial resistance: Spectinomycin, 50 μg/mL
  Growth temperature: 37°C
  Growth strain: DH5alpha
  Copy number: Unknown
Gene/Insert
  Gene/Insert name: N (ORF9a)
  Species: Other
  Insert size (bp): 1266
  Entrez Gene: N (a.k.a. sars9a)
  Cloning method: Gateway Cloning
  Sequencing primers: 5′ m13-For; 3′ m13-Rev
Resource information
  A portion of this plasmid was derived from a plasmid made by: Falter-Braun Lab
Terms and licenses: Academic/Nonprofit Terms; Industry Terms
How to cite: pDONR223 SARS-CoV-1 N_nostop was a gift from Fritz Roth (Addgene plasmid # 168542 ; http://n2t.net/addgene:168542 ; RRID:Addgene_168542)
