>Addgene plasmid #168542 | pDONR223 SARS-CoV-1 N_nostop | depositor partial sequence | sequence record 326751 | Inserted CDS without stop codon
ATGTCTGATAATGGACCCCAATCAAACCAACGTAGTGCCCCCCGCATTACATTTGGTGGACCCACAGATT
CAACTGACAATAACCAGAATGGAGGACGCAATGGGGCAAGGCCAAAACAGCGCCGACCCCAAGGTTTACC
CAATAATACTGCGTCTTGGTTCACAGCTCTCACTCAGCATGGCAAGGAGGAACTTAGATTCCCTCGAGGC
CAGGGCGTTCCAATCAACACCAATAGTGGTCCAGATGACCAAATTGGCTACTACCGAAGAGCTACCCGAC
GAGTTCGTGGTGGTGACGGCAAAATGAAAGAGCTCAGCCCCAGATGGTACTTCTATTACCTAGGAACTGG
CCCAGAAGCTTCACTTCCCTACGGCGCTAACAAAGAAGGCATCGTATGGGTTGCAACTGAGGGAGCCTTG
AATACACCCAAAGACCACATTGGCACCCGCAATCCTAATAACAATGCTGCCACCGTGCTACAACTTCCTC
AAGGAACAACATTGCCAAAAGGCTTCTACGCAGAGGGAAGCAGAGGCGGCAGTCAAGCCTCTTCTCGCTC
CTCATCACGTAGTCGCGGTAATTCAAGAAATTCAACTCCTGGCAGCAGTAGGGGAAATTCTCCTGCTCGA
ATGGCTAGCGGAGGTGGTGAAACTGCCCTCGCGCTATTGCTGCTAGACAGATTGAACCAGCTTGAGAGCA
AAGTTTCTGGTAAAGGCCAACAACAACAAGGCCAAACTGTCACTAAGAAATCTGCTGCTGAGGCATCTAA
AAAGCCTCGCCAAAAACGTACTGCCACAAAACAGTACAACGTCACTCAAGCATTTGGGAGACGTGGTCCA
GAACAAACCCAAGGAAATTTCGGGGACCAAGACCTAATCAGACAAGGAACTGATTACAAACATTGGCCGC
AAATTGCACAATTTGCTCCAAGTGCCTCTGCATTCTTTGGAATGTCACGCATTGGCATGGAAGTCACACC
TTCGGGAACATGGCTGACTTATCATGGAGCCATTAAATTGGATGACAAAGATCCACAATTCAAAGACAAC
GTCATACTGCTGAACAAGCACATTGACGCATACAAAACATTCCCACCAACAGAGCCTAAAAAGGACAAAA
AGAAAAAGACTGATGAAGCTCAGCCTTTGCCGCAGAGACAAAAGAAGCAGCCCACTGTGACTCTTCTTCC
TGCGGCTGACATGGATGATTTCTCCAGACAACTTCAAAATTCCATGAGTGGAGCTTCTGCTGATTCAACT
CAGGCA
